>Addgene plasmid #166208 | pDONR221-SF3B2 | addgene full sequence | sequence record 329598 | Addgene NGS Result
CTTTCCTGCGTTATCCCCTGATTCTGTGGATAACCGTATTACCGCCTTTGAGTGAGCTGATACCGCTCGC
CGCAGCCGAACGACCGAGCGCAGCGAGTCAGTGAGCGAGGAAGCGGAAGAGCGCCCAATACGCAAACCGC
CTCTCCCCGCGCGTTGGCCGATTCATTAATGCAGCTGGCACGACAGGTTTCCCGACTGGAAAGCGGGCAG
TGAGCGCAACGCAATTAATACGCGTACCGCTAGCCAGGAAGAGTTTGTAGAAACGCAAAAAGGCCATCCG
TCAGGATGGCCTTCTGCTTAGTTTGATGCCTGGCAGTTTATGGCGGGCGTCCTGCCCGCCACCCTCCGGG
CCGTTGCTTCACAACGTTCAAATCCGCTCCCGGCGGATTTGTCCTACTCAGGAGAGCGTTCACCGACAAA
CAACAGATAAAACGAAAGGCCCAGTCTTCCGACTGAGCCTTTCGTTTTATTTGATGCCTGGCAGTTCCCT
ACTCTCGCGTTAACGCTAGCATGGATGTTTTCCCAGTCACGACGTTGTAAAACGACGGCCAGTCTTAAGC
TCGGGCCCCAAATAATGATTTTATTTTGACTGATAGTGACCTGTTCGTTGCAACAAATTGATGAGCAATG
CTTTTTTATAATGCCAACTTTGTACAAAAAAGCAGGCTTCGAAGGAGATAACAAAATGGCATCCGACGGA
GTAACGGGTAGCGATTCTCTTTCGCCTGATTTAGGAGGTGCAATCGCAGCTTTAAACACATGGAGCAATC
CGGAGCTTCAAGCCAAGCTGGCTGACCTGGGCGCACCAAATATGGGTCCCAGAGAGGAGCTGATTGACAG
ACTGAAGGGCTACATGATGCAGACAGGAATTATCCTCAGCAAACCAAATGAAGACAACCCAATGGGCGTC
CAGATGCCAGGGTTACCTTCTCTTCCCCCATTACCCATGCCTCCAATGCCCCCTGGCATCGGAATGCTCC
AGCCTATGGGCATGATGCCCGCTGGAGGTCCTCCTCCTCCTGGTTTACCCTTAGGAATGGAGCACGGACC
CCTGCTGCCTCCAGCGCTGACGCAGGACGACCAGCTGAAGATGGCTCAGCACAGGGCGGCCATGGTTCTC
CAACAGGAGGAACGAGCCAAACAGGCTGCTGTGCTGCTGGAACAGGAGCGTCAGCAGGAGATGGCCAAGC
TGCAGCCCAGGTCTTTGCCCATTGTTTCTATCTTGGATCCTCGTGGGCCGCTTCCTCCTGGTGTCACGTT
GTTGCCCTCCCAGAAACAGAGGGTGCCCCCCCCTCCAGGAGAAGACAAAGAGGCCTGGCAGCATGAAGAG
ATCAGCATCAGTGGGCCAAAGATCCCTCAGGTTCTGGAGAAGATCCTGCAGCTGAAGGAGATCAGACAGG
GGCAGCTCACTGATGTAGCAGACGACGACGATGATGGGAGGGACATGGATGCCACCAATTCCTCAGCGCT
GATGTCTGAGAACGACGAAGATGGTCTGATGTCTAAAAAAGATAAAAACCGCAAGAGGAGGAACCGCAAA
AAGAAGAGCAAGAAGAAGCGAGCTCAGGAGAAGAAGGAACAAGCTGAGCAGCAGCAGAAGAAGGGAGGTG
GTGAGAAGGAGAAGGAGAAAGAGAAAGGGAAGGAGCCAGAGGTGGAGATCGAGTACGTCACAGATGAGCC
GGAGATCTACGACCCGAACTTTATCTTCTTCAAGAGGATTTTTGAGGCTTTTAAGCTGACTGATGATGTG
AAAAAAGAGAAGGAGAAGGAGCCGGAGAAGGCGGAAAAGCAGGAAGTTTTAGGCGTTCTGCGAAAGAAAG
GATTTGAGTTGGAGAGGAGAGACAGTGATGACAGCGATGAGGAAGTCAAACAGGATGTTCCTAAACTGTC
CAAGAAGAAGCTGAGGAGGATGAACAGGCTGACAGTGGCTGAGCTCAAACAGCTGGTGGCCCGACCCGAT
GTGGTGGAGATGCACGACGTGACGGCTCAGGAGCCCAAGCTGCTGGTGCACCTGAAGGCCACCAGGAACA
CGGTCCCTGTGCCGCGCCACTGGTGCTTCAAACGCAAGTACCTGCAGGGCAAGCGAGGCATAGAGAAGCC
CCCGTTCCAGCTGCCGGAGTTCATCAGGAGGACGGGGATCCAGGAGATGAGGGAGGCTCTGCAGGAGAAG
GAGGACGCCAAAACCATGAAAACCAAAATGAGAGAGAAGGTTCGTCCCAAGATGGGAAAGATCGACATCG
ACTACCAGAAGCTCCACGACGCGTTCTTCAAGTGGCAGATCAAGCCCAAGCTCACCATCCATGGAGACCT
CTACTACGAGGTATGGGACCACTCCTCTGGCTGCTCCTCACTTAAAAATCATCTCATGGCGTGTTTTTGT
TTTGACCCAGCTTTCTTGTACAAAGTTGGCATTATAAGAAAGCATTGCTTATCAATTTGTTGCAACGAAC
AGGTCACTATCAGTCAAAATAAAATCATTATTTGCCATCCAGCTGATATCCCCTATAGTGAGTCGTATTA
CATGGTCATAGCTGTTTCCTGGCAGCTCTGGCCCGTGTCTCAAAATCTCTGATGTTACATTGCACAAGAT
AAAAATATATCATCATGAACAATAAAACTGTCTGCTTACATAAACAGTAATACAAGGGGTGTTATGAGCC
ATATTCAACGGGAAACGTCGAGGCCGCGATTAAATTCCAACATGGATGCTGATTTATATGGGTATAAATG
GGCTCGCGATAATGTCGGGCAATCAGGTGCGACAATCTATCGCTTGTATGGGAAGCCCGATGCGCCAGAG
TTGTTTCTGAAACATGGCAAAGGTAGCGTTGCCAATGATGTTACAGATGAGATGGTCAGACTAAACTGGC
TGACGGAATTTATGCCTCTTCCGACCATCAAGCATTTTATCCGTACTCCTGATGATGCATGGTTACTCAC
CACTGCGATCCCCGGAAAAACAGCATTCCAGGTATTAGAAGAATATCCTGATTCAGGTGAAAATATTGTT
GATGCGCTGGCAGTGTTCCTGCGCCGGTTGCATTCGATTCCTGTTTGTAATTGTCCTTTTAACAGCGATC
GCGTATTTCGTCTCGCTCAGGCGCAATCACGAATGAATAACGGTTTGGTTGATGCGAGTGATTTTGATGA
CGAGCGTAATGGCTGGCCTGTTGAACAAGTCTGGAAAGAAATGCATAAACTTTTGCCATTCTCACCGGAT
TCAGTCGTCACTCATGGTGATTTCTCACTTGATAACCTTATTTTTGACGAGGGGAAATTAATAGGTTGTA
TTGATGTTGGACGAGTCGGAATCGCAGACCGATACCAGGATCTTGCCATCCTATGGAACTGCCTCGGTGA
GTTTTCTCCTTCATTACAGAAACGGCTTTTTCAAAAATATGGTATTGATAATCCTGATATGAATAAATTG
CAGTTTCATTTGATGCTCGATGAGTTTTTCTAATCAGAATTGGTTAATTGGTTGTAACACTGGCAGAGCA
TTACGCTGACTTGACGGGACGGCGCAAGCTCATGACCAAAATCCCTTAACGTGAGTTACGCGTCGTTCCA
CTGAGCGTCAGACCCCGTAGAAAAGATCAAAGGATCTTCTTGAGATCCTTTTTTTCTGCGCGTAATCTGC
TGCTTGCAAACAAAAAAACCACCGCTACCAGCGGTGGTTTGTTTGCCGGATCAAGAGCTACCAACTCTTT
TTCCGAAGGTAACTGGCTTCAGCAGAGCGCAGATACCAAATACTGTTCTTCTAGTGTAGCCGTAGTTAGG
CCACCACTTCAAGAACTCTGTAGCACCGCCTACATACCTCGCTCTGCTAATCCTGTTACCAGTGGCTGCT
GCCAGTGGCGATAAGTCGTGTCTTACCGGGTTGGACTCAAGACGATAGTTACCGGATAAGGCGCAGCGGT
CGGGCTGAACGGGGGGTTCGTGCACACAGCCCAGCTTGGAGCGAACGACCTACACCGAACTGAGATACCT
ACAGCGTGAGCTATGAGAAAGCGCCACGCTTCCCGAAGGGAGAAAGGCGGACAGGTATCCGGTAAGCGGC
AGGGTCGGAACAGGAGAGCGCACGAGGGAGCTTCCAGGGGGAAACGCCTGGTATCTTTATAGTCCTGTCG
GGTTTCGCCACCTCTGACTTGAGCGTCGATTTTTGTGATGCTCGTCAGGGGGGCGGAGCCTATGGAAAAA
CGCCAGCAACGCGGCCTTTTTACGGTTCCTGGCCTTTTGCTGGCCTTTTGCTCACATGTT
Features (pLannotate 1.2.2; 10 found; start..end, strand, type, name):
    121..213     +  CDS            lacI (fragment): lac repressor; lacI; The lac repressor binds to the lac operator to inhibit transcription in E. coli. This inhibition can be relieved by adding lactose or isopropyl-β-D-thiogalactopyranoside (IPTG).
    268..295     -  terminator     rrnB T2 terminator: transcription terminator T2 from the E. coli rrnB gene
    427..470     +  terminator     rrnB T1 terminator: Escherichia coli rrnB; transcription terminator T1 from the E. coli rrnB gene
    517..553     -  CDS            lacZα (fragment): LacZα fragment of β-galactosidase; lacZ fragment
    569..668     +  protein_bind   attL1: mutant version of attL; recombination site for the Gateway® LR reaction LR Clonase™
   1624..1640    -  misc_feature   HA-R (fragment): right homology arm from the adeno-associated virus integration site (AAVS1) within intron 1 of the human PPP1R12C gene
   2385..2484    -  protein_bind   attL2: mutant version of attL; recombination site for the Gateway® LR reaction LR Clonase™
   2502..2520    -  promoter       T7 promoter: promoter for bacteriophage T7 RNA polymerase
   2654..3463    +  CDS            KanR: aminoglycoside phosphotransferase; aph(3')-Ia; confers resistance to kanamycin in bacteria or G418 (Geneticin®) in eukaryotes
   3610..4198    +  rep_origin     ori: high-copy-number ColE1/pMB1/pBR322/pUC origin of replication
