[The description below was written by a language model from this plasmid's Addgene catalogue record and pLannotate feature annotations shown in this document.]
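Description:
pDONR221-SF3B2 is a Gateway entry clone built on the pDONR221 backbone that carries the coding sequence of SF3B2 from the turquoise killifish, Nothobranchius furzeri. The full sequenced plasmid is about 4.3 kb and is maintained in E. coli as a high-copy plasmid through a ColE1/pUC-type origin of replication, with selection by kanamycin via the aph(3')-Ia (KanR) gene. As is typical for this backbone, rrnB T1 and T2 transcription terminators lie upstream of the cloning region to insulate the insert from read-through transcription, and a T7 promoter sits just outside attL2, oriented back toward the insert.

The recorded 1,698 bp insert sits between attL1 and attL2, the recombination sites produced when a PCR product or attB-flanked fragment is recombined into the donor vector. These sites allow the open reading frame to be moved directionally into any attR-containing destination vector by an LR Clonase reaction. The plasmid itself has no promoter intended to express the gene, so expression depends entirely on the destination vector chosen. The depositor notes that this is a stopless entry clone, meaning the native stop codon is omitted so that the ORF can be fused in frame to C-terminal tags or reporters supplied by the destination vector. The short lacI, lacZα and AAVS1 homology-arm "fragment" annotations in the feature table are only tens of bases long. They are most likely backbone remnants or chance matches within the insert rather than functional elements. The clone was deposited in connection with work on tissue-specific protein aggregation and quality control in an aging vertebrate.
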