Addgene plasmid #166208: pDONR221-SF3B2
Purpose: Gateway entry vector for N. furzeri SF3B2
Depositing lab: Daniel Jarosz. Depositing organization: Stanford University. Publication: Tissue-specific landscape of protein aggregation and quality control in an aging vertebrate. Chen YR, Harel I, Singh PP, Ziv I, Moses E, Goshtchevsky U, Machado BE, Brunet A, Jarosz DF. Dev Cell. 2024 Jul 22;59(14):1892-1911.e13. doi: 10.1016/j.devcel.2024.04.014. Epub 2024 May 28. PubMed 38810654.
Backbone
  Vector backbone: pDONR221
  Vector type: Gateway Entry Vector
Growth in bacteria
  Bacterial resistance: Kanamycin, 50 μg/mL
  Growth temperature: 37°C
  Growth strain: DH5alpha
  Copy number: High Copy
Gene/Insert
  Gene/Insert name: SF3B2
  Species: N. furzeri
  Insert size (bp): 1698
  Cloning method: Gateway Cloning
Terms and licenses: Academic/Nonprofit Terms; Industry Terms: Not Available to Industry
Depositor comments: Stopless entry clone. Please visit https://doi.org/10.1101/2022.02.26.482120 for bioRxiv preprint. Also see Harel and Chen et al. 2024 (https://doi.org/10.1016/j.celrep.2023.112787)
How to cite: pDONR221-SF3B2 was a gift from Daniel Jarosz (Addgene plasmid # 166208 ; http://n2t.net/addgene:166208 ; RRID:Addgene_166208)
