>Addgene plasmid #166208 | pDONR221-SF3B2 | depositor partial sequence | sequence record 322757 | insert sequence
ATGGCATCCGACGGAGTAACGGGTAGCGATTCTCTTTCGCCTGATTTAGGAGGTGCAATCGCAGCTTTAA
ACACATGGAGCAATCCGGAGCTTCAAGCCAAGCTGGCTGACCTGGGCGCACCAAATATGGGTCCCAGAGA
GGAGCTGATTGACAGACTGAAGGGCTACATGATGCAGACAGGAATTATCCTCAGCAAACCAAATGAAGAC
AACCCAATGGGCGTCCAGATGCCAGGGTTACCTTCTCTTCCCCCATTACCCATGCCTCCAATGCCCCCTG
GCATCGGAATGCTCCAGCCTATGGGCATGATGCCCGCTGGAGGTCCTCCTCCTCCTGGTTTACCCTTAGG
AATGGAGCACGGACCCCTGCTGCCTCCAGCGCTGACGCAGGACGACCAGCTGAAGATGGCTCAGCACAGG
GCGGCCATGGTTCTCCAACAGGAGGAACGAGCCAAACAGGCTGCTGTGCTGCTGGAACAGGAGCGTCAGC
AGGAGATGGCCAAGCTGCAGCCCAGGTCTTTGCCCATTGTTTCTATCTTGGATCCTCGTGGGCCGCTTCC
TCCTGGTGTCACGTTGTTGCCCTCCCAGAAACAGAGGGTGCCCCCCCCTCCAGGAGAAGACAAAGAGGCC
TGGCAGCATGAAGAGATCAGCATCAGTGGGCCAAAGATCCCTCAGGTTCTGGAGAAGATCCTGCAGCTGA
AGGAGATCAGACAGGGGCAGCTCACTGATGTAGCAGACGACGACGATGATGGGAGGGACATGGATGCCAC
CAATTCCTCAGCGCTGATGTCTGAGAACGACGAAGATGGTCTGATGTCTAAAAAAGATAAAAACCGCAAG
AGGAGGAACCGCAAAAAGAAGAGCAAGAAGAAGCGAGCTCAGGAGAAGAAGGAACAAGCTGAGCAGCAGC
AGAAGAAGGGAGGTGGTGAGAAGGAGAAGGAGAAAGAGAAAGGGAAGGAGCCAGAGGTGGAGATCGAGTA
CGTCACAGATGAGCCGGAGATCTACGACCCGAACTTTATCTTCTTCAAGAGGATTTTTGAGGCTTTTAAG
CTGACTGATGATGTGAAAAAAGAGAAGGAGAAGGAGCCGGAGAAGGCGGAAAAGCAGGAAGTTTTAGGCG
TTCTGCGAAAGAAAGGATTTGAGTTGGAGAGGAGAGACAGTGATGACAGCGATGAGGAAGTCAAACAGGA
TGTTCCTAAACTGTCCAAGAAGAAGCTGAGGAGGATGAACAGGCTGACAGTGGCTGAGCTCAAACAGCTG
GTGGCCCGACCCGATGTGGTGGAGATGCACGACGTGACGGCTCAGGAGCCCAAGCTGCTGGTGCACCTGA
AGGCCACCAGGAACACGGTCCCTGTGCCGCGCCACTGGTGCTTCAAACGCAAGTACCTGCAGGGCAAGCG
AGGCATAGAGAAGCCCCCGTTCCAGCTGCCGGAGTTCATCAGGAGGACGGGGATCCAGGAGATGAGGGAG
GCTCTGCAGGAGAAGGAGGACGCCAAAACCATGAAAACCAAAATGAGAGAGAAGGTTCGTCCCAAGATGG
GAAAGATCGACATCGACTACCAGAAGCTCCACGACGCGTTCTTCAAGTGGCAGATCAAGCCCAAGCTCAC
CATCCATGGAGACCTCTACTACGAGGTATGGGACCACTCCTCTGGCTGCTCCTCACTTAAAAATCATCTC
ATGGCGTGTTTTTGTTTT
